Addgene plasmid #92036: CIB-VP16 (B1014)
Purpose: Expresses CIB1 (full length, with endogenous NLS) fused to VP16 activation domain.
Depositing lab: Chandra Tucker. Depositing organization: University of Colorado Denver and Anschutz Medical Campus. Publication: Bidirectional approaches for optogenetic regulation of gene expression in mammalian cells using Arabidopsis cryptochrome 2. Pathak GP, Spiltoir JI, Hoglund C, Polstein LR, Heine-Koskinen S, Gersbach CA, Rossi J, Tucker CL. Nucleic Acids Res. 2017 Apr 20. doi: 10.1093/nar/gkx260. PubMed 28431041.
Backbone
  Vector backbone: pcDNA3.1
  Backbone manufacturer: Invitrogen
  Backbone size w/o insert (bp): 5462
  Total vector size (bp): 6779
  Vector type: Mammalian Expression
Growth in bacteria
  Bacterial resistance: Ampicillin, 100 μg/mL
  Growth temperature: 37°C
  Growth strain: DH5alpha
  Copy number: High Copy
Gene/Insert
  Gene/Insert name: CIB1
  Species: A. thaliana (mustard weed)
  Insert size (bp): 1044
  Entrez Gene: CIB1 (a.k.a. AT4G34530, T4L20.110, T4L20_110, cryptochrome-interacting basic-helix-loop-helix 1)
  Promoter: T7
  Tag / fusion protein: Fusion of plant CIB1 (intact NLS) with VP16 activation domain
  Cloning method: Restriction Enzyme; 5′ cloning site EcoRV (not destroyed); 3′ cloning site EcoRI (not destroyed)
  Sequencing primers: 5′ custom; 3′ custom
Terms and licenses: Academic/Nonprofit Terms; Industry Terms: Not Available to Industry
How to cite: CIB-VP16 (B1014) was a gift from Chandra Tucker (Addgene plasmid # 92036 ; http://n2t.net/addgene:92036 ; RRID:Addgene_92036)
