[The description below was written by a language model from this plasmid's Addgene catalogue record and pLannotate feature annotations shown in this document.]
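Description:
CIB-VP16 (B1014) is a mammalian expression plasmid built on the pcDNA3.1 backbone that produces full-length Arabidopsis thaliana CIB1 (cryptochrome-interacting basic helix-loop-helix 1), retaining its endogenous nuclear localization signal, fused to the herpes simplex virus VP16 transcriptional activation domain. It is maintained in E. coli at high copy through a ColE1/pUC-type origin and selected with ampicillin via the β-lactamase gene. An f1 origin is also present. For mammalian cells, an SV40 early promoter drives a neomycin phosphotransferase cassette ending in an SV40 polyadenylation signal, which can support selection of stable transfectants.

The catalogue lists T7 as the promoter, but the feature table shows the usual pcDNA3.1 arrangement. The CMV immediate-early enhancer and promoter lie upstream of a T7 promoter, so CMV would drive expression in mammalian cells, while T7 allows in vitro transcription. The open reading frame follows. It is annotated as the N-terminal CIBN region, then a bHLH-homologous stretch consistent with the rest of CIB1, then the VP16 activation domain at the C-terminal end. The transcript terminates at the bovine growth hormone polyadenylation signal. Short annotated fragments such as an HIV-1 LTR piece, ble and lacI are probably partial matches within backbone sequence, not functional elements. The sequenced record is slightly shorter than the total size given in the catalogue.

CIB1 binds cryptochrome 2 (CRY2) that has absorbed blue light, so this fusion serves as the activation-domain half of a light-inducible dimerization system. When paired with a CRY2 fusion tethered to DNA, illumination recruits VP16 to a target promoter. This fits the associated work on optogenetic regulation of gene expression in mammalian cells.
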