Features (pLannotate 1.2.2; 22 found; start..end, strand, type, name):
      7..386     +  enhancer       CMV enhancer: human cytomegalovirus immediate early enhancer
    387..590     +  promoter       CMV promoter: human cytomegalovirus (CMV) immediate early promoter
    586..619     +  LTR            5' LTR (truncated) (fragment): truncated 5' long terminal repeat (LTR) from HIV-1
    635..653     +  promoter       T7 promoter: promoter for bacteriophage T7 RNA polymerase
    746..1255    +  CDS            CIBN: N-terminal portion of the CIB1 transcription factor from Arabidopsis thaliana binds to CRY2 (cryptochrome 2) that has absorbed blue light (Kennedy et al., 2010)
   1226..1525    +  CDS            BHLH137 (fragment): BH137_ARATH - Also known as EN89. Experimental evidence at protein level: Swiss-Prot protein existence level 1. From Arabidopsis thaliana (Mouse-ear cress).
   1799..2032    +  CDS            VP16 AD: transcriptional activation domain of herpes simplex virus protein VP16 (Triezenberg et al., 1988; Cousens et al., 1989); UL48
   2121..2345    +  polyA_signal   bGH poly(A) signal: bovine growth hormone polyadenylation signal
   2349..2370    +  promoter       SV40 promoter (fragment): SV40 enhancer and early promoter
   2391..2819    +  rep_origin     f1 ori (sequence partly withheld): f1 bacteriophage origin of replication; arrow indicates direction of (+) strand synthesis
   2833..3162    +  promoter       SV40 promoter: SV40 enhancer and early promoter
   3229..4020    +  CDS            neo: KKA2_KLEPN - Also known as kan, nptII. Experimental evidence at protein level: Swiss-Prot protein existence level 1. Resistance to kanamycin, neomycin, paromomycin, ribostamycin, butirosin and gentamicin B. From Klebsiella pneumoniae.
   4044..4202    +  CDS            ble (fragment): BLE_KLEPN - Experimental evidence at protein level: Swiss-Prot protein existence level 1. Binding protein with a strong affinity to the bleomycin family of antibiotics. Binds to CL990; an antimitotic-antibiotic compound. From Klebsiella pneumoniae.
   4197..4318    +  polyA_signal   SV40 poly(A) signal: SV40 polyadenylation signal
   4391..4407    -  protein_bind   lac operator: The lac repressor binds to the lac operator to inhibit transcription in E. coli. This inhibition can be relieved by adding lactose or isopropyl-β-D-thiogalactopyranoside (IPTG). lac repressor encoded by lacI
   4415..4445    -  promoter       lac promoter: promoter for the E. coli lac operon
   4460..4481    -  protein_bind   CAP binding site: CAP binding activates transcription in the presence of cAMP. E. coli catabolite activator protein
   4494..4586    -  CDS            lacI (fragment): lac repressor; lacI; The lac repressor binds to the lac operator to inhibit transcription in E. coli. This inhibition can be relieved by adding lactose or isopropyl-β-D-thiogalactopyranoside (IPTG).
   4769..5357    -  rep_origin     ori: high-copy-number ColE1/pMB1/pBR322/pUC origin of replication
   5528..6388    -  CDS            AmpR: β-lactamase; bla; confers resistance to ampicillin, carbenicillin, and related antibiotics
   6389..6493    -  promoter       AmpR promoter: bla
   6552..6604    -  misc_feature   bom (fragment): basis of mobility region from pBR322
>Addgene plasmid #92036 | CIB-VP16 (B1014) | addgene full sequence | sequence record 183932 | Addgene NGS Result
CGCGTTGACATTGATTATTGACTAGTTATTAATAGTAATCAATTACGGGGTCATTAGTTCATAGCCCATA
TATGGAGTTCCGCGTTACATAACTTACGGTAAATGGCCCGCCTGGCTGACCGCCCAACGACCCCCGCCCA
TTGACGTCAATAATGACGTATGTTCCCATAGTAACGCCAATAGGGACTTTCCATTGACGTCAATGGGTGG
AGTATTTACGGTAAACTGCCCACTTGGCAGTACATCAAGTGTATCATATGCCAAGTACGCCCCCTATTGA
CGTCAATGACGGTAAATGGCCCGCCTGGCATTATGCCCAGTACATGACCTTATGGGACTTTCCTACTTGG
CAGTACATCTACGTATTAGTCATCGCTATTACCATGGTGATGCGGTTTTGGCAGTACATCAATGGGCGTG
GATAGCGGTTTGACTCACGGGGATTTCCAAGTCTCCACCCCATTGACGTCAATGGGAGTTTGTTTTGGCA
CCAAAATCAACGGGACTTTCCAAAATGTCGTAACAACTCCGCCCCATTGACGCAAATGGGCGGTAGGCGT
GTACGGTGGGAGGTCTATATAAGCAGAGCTCTCTGGCTAACTAGAGAACCCACTGCTTACTGGCTTATCG
AAATTAATACGACTCACTATAGGGAGACCCAAGCTGGCTAGCGTTTAAACTTAAGCTTGGTACCGAGCTC
GGATCCACTAGTCCAGTGTGGTGGAATTCTGCAGATATCGCCACCATGAATGGAGCTATAGGAGGTGACC
TTTTGCTCAATTTTCCTGACATGTCGGTCCTAGAGCGCCAAAGGGCTCACCTCAAGTACCTCAATCCCAC
CTTTGATTCTCCTCTCGCCGGCTTCTTTGCCGATTCTTCAATGATTACCGGCGGCGAGATGGACAGCTAT
CTTTCGACTGCCGGTTTGAATCTTCCGATGATGTACGGTGAGACGACGGTGGAAGGTGATTCAAGACTCT
CAATTTCGCCGGAAACGACGCTTGGGACTGGAAATTTCAAGAAACGGAAGTTTGATACAGAGACTAAGGA
TTGTAATGAGAAGAAGAAGAAGATGACGATGAACAGAGATGACCTAGTAGAAGAAGGAGAAGAAGAGAAG
TCGAAAATAACAGAGCAAAACAATGGGAGCACAAAAAGCATCAAGAAGATGAAACACAAAGCCAAGAAAG
AAGAGAACAATTTCTCTAATGATTCATCTAAAGTGACGAAGGAATTGGAGAAAACGGATTATATTCATGT
TCGTGCACGACGAGGCCAAGCCACTGATAGTCACAGCATAGCAGAACGAGTTAGAAGAGAAAAGATCAGT
GAGAGAATGAAGTTTCTACAAGATTTGGTTCCTGGATGCGACAAGATCACAGGCAAAGCAGGGATGCTTG
ATGAAATCATTAACTATGTTCAGTCTCTTCAGAGACAAATCGAGTTCTTATCGATGAAACTAGCAATTGT
GAATCCAAGGCCGGATTTTGATATGGATGACATTTTTGCCAAAGAGGTTGCCTCAACTCCAATGACTGTG
GTGCCATCTCCTGAAATGGTTCTTTCCGGTTATTCTCATGAGATGGTTCACTCTGGTTATTCTAGTGAGA
TGGTTAACTCCGGTTACCTTCATGTCAATCCAATGCAGCAAGTGAATACCAGTTCTGATCCATTGTCATG
CTTCAACAATGGCGAAGCTCCTTCGATGTGGGACTCTCATGTGCAGAATCTCTATGGCAATTTAGGAGTT
GGTGGCGGTGGTACCGCCACCATGGGCCCTAAAAAGAAGCGTAAAGTCGCCCCCCCGACCGATGTCAGCC
TGGGGGACGAGCTCCACTTAGACGGCGAGGACGTGGCGATGGCGCATGCCGACGCGCTAGACGATTTCGA
TCTGGACATGTTGGGGGACGGGGATTCCCCGGGTCCGGGATTTACCCCCCACGACTCCGCCCCCTACGGC
GCTCTGGATATGGCCGACTTCGAGTTTGAGCAGATGTTTACCGATGCCCTTGGAATTGACGAGTACGGTG
GGGAATTCCCGGGGATCCGTCGACGCGTCTGCAGAAGCTTCGGCGGCAGCTAATCTAGAGGGCCCGTTTA
AACCCGCTGATCAGCCTCGACTGTGCCTTCTAGTTGCCAGCCATCTGTTGTTTGCCCCTCCCCCGTGCCT
TCCTTGACCCTGGAAGGTGCCACTCCCACTGTCCTTTCCTAATAAAATGAGGAAATTGCATCGCATTGTC
TGAGTAGGTGTCATTCTATTCTGGGGGGTGGGGTGGGGCAGGACAGCAAGGGGGAGGATTGGGAAGACAA
TAGCAGGCATGCTGGGGATGCGGTGGGCTCTATGGCTTCTGAGGCGGAAAGAACCAGCTGGGGCTCTAGG
GGGTATCCCC
[124 nt withheld, positions 2391-2514]
C
[91 nt withheld, positions 2516-2606]
A
[49 nt withheld, positions 2608-2656]
CCTTTGACGTTGGAGTCCACGTTCTTT
[37 nt withheld, positions 2684-2720]
ACCCTATCTCGGTCTATTCTTTTGATTTATAAGGGATTTTGCCGATTTCGGCCTATTGGTTAAAAAATGA
GCTGATTTAACAAAAATTTAACGCGAATTAATTCTGTGGAATGTGTGTCAGTTAGGGTGTGGAAAGTCCC
CAGGCTCCCCAGCAGGCAGAAGTATGCAAAGCATGCATCTCAATTAGTCAGCAACCAGGTGTGGAAAGTC
CCCAGGCTCCCCAGCAGGCAGAAGTATGCAAAGCATGCATCTCAATTAGTCAGCAACCATAGTCCCGCCC
CTAACTCCGCCCATCCCGCCCCTAACTCCGCCCAGTTCCGCCCATTCTCCGCCCCATGGCTGACTAATTT
TTTTTATTTATGCAGAGGCCGAGGCCGCCTCTGCCTCTGAGCTATTCCAGAAGTAGTGAGGAGGCTTTTT
TGGAGGCCTAGGCTTTTGCAAAAAGCTCCCGGGAGCTTGTATATCCATTTTCGGATCTGATCAAGAGACA
GGATGAGGATCGTTTCGCATGATTGAACAAGATGGATTGCACGCAGGTTCTCCGGCCGCTTGGGTGGAGA
GGCTATTCGGCTATGACTGGGCACAACAGACAATCGGCTGCTCTGATGCCGCCGTGTTCCGGCTGTCAGC
GCAGGGGCGCCCGGTTCTTTTTGTCAAGACCGACCTGTCCGGTGCCCTGAATGAACTGCAGGACGAGGCA
GCGCGGCTATCGTGGCTGGCCACGACGGGCGTTCCTTGCGCAGCTGTGCTCGACGTTGTCACTGAAGCGG
GAAGGGACTGGCTGCTATTGGGCGAAGTGCCGGGGCAGGATCTCCTGTCATCTCACCTTGCTCCTGCCGA
GAAAGTATCCATCATGGCTGATGCAATGCGGCGGCTGCATACGCTTGATCCGGCTACCTGCCCATTCGAC
CACCAAGCGAAACATCGCATCGAGCGAGCACGTACTCGGATGGAAGCCGGTCTTGTCGATCAGGATGATC
TGGACGAAGAGCATCAGGGGCTCGCGCCAGCCGAACTGTTCGCCAGGCTCAAGGCGCGCATGCCCGACGG
CGAGGATCTCGTCGTGACCCATGGCGATGCCTGCTTGCCGAATATCATGGTGGAAAATGGCCGCTTTTCT
GGATTCATCGACTGTGGCCGGCTGGGTGTGGCGGACCGCTATCAGGACATAGCGTTGGCTACCCGTGATA
TTGCTGAAGAGCTTGGCGGCGAATGGGCTGACCGCTTCCTCGTGCTTTACGGTATCGCCGCTCCCGATTC
GCAGCGCATCGCCTTCTATCGCCTTCTTGACGAGTTCTTCTGAGCGGGACTCTGGGGTTCGAAATGACCG
ACCAAGCGACGCCCAACCTGCCATCACGAGATTTCGATTCCACCGCCGCCTTCTATGAAAGGTTGGGCTT
CGGAATCGTTTTCCGGGACGCCGGCTGGATGATCCTCCAGCGCGGGGATCTCATGCTGGAGTTCTTCGCC
CACCCCAACTTGTTTATTGCAGCTTATAATGGTTACAAATAAAGCAATAGCATCACAAATTTCACAAATA
AAGCATTTTTTTCACTGCATTCTAGTTGTGGTTTGTCCAAACTCATCAATGTATCTTATCATGTCTGTAT
ACCGTCGACCTCTAGCTAGAGCTTGGCGTAATCATGGTCATAGCTGTTTCCTGTGTGAAATTGTTATCCG
CTCACAATTCCACACAACATACGAGCCGGAAGCATAAAGTGTAAAGCCTGGGGTGCCTAATGAGTGAGCT
AACTCACATTAATTGCGTTGCGCTCACTGCCCGCTTTCCAGTCGGGAAACCTGTCGTGCCAGCTGCATTA
ATGAATCGGCCAACGCGCGGGGAGAGGCGGTTTGCGTATTGGGCGCTCTTCCGCTTCCTCGCTCACTGAC
TCGCTGCGCTCGGTCGTTCGGCTGCGGCGAGCGGTATCAGCTCACTCAAAGGCGGTAATACGGTTATCCA
CAGAATCAGGGGATAACGCAGGAAAGAACATGTGAGCAAAAGGCCAGCAAAAGGCCAGGAACCGTAAAAA
GGCCGCGTTGCTGGCGTTTTTCCATAGGCTCCGCCCCCCTGACGAGCATCACAAAAATCGACGCTCAAGT
CAGAGGTGGCGAAACCCGACAGGACTATAAAGATACCAGGCGTTTCCCCCTGGAAGCTCCCTCGTGCGCT
CTCCTGTTCCGACCCTGCCGCTTACCGGATACCTGTCCGCCTTTCTCCCTTCGGGAAGCGTGGCGCTTTC
TCATAGCTCACGCTGTAGGTATCTCAGTTCGGTGTAGGTCGTTCGCTCCAAGCTGGGCTGTGTGCACGAA
CCCCCCGTTCAGCCCGACCGCTGCGCCTTATCCGGTAACTATCGTCTTGAGTCCAACCCGGTAAGACACG
ACTTATCGCCACTGGCAGCAGCCACTGGTAACAGGATTAGCAGAGCGAGGTATGTAGGCGGTGCTACAGA
GTTCTTGAAGTGGTGGCCTAACTACGGCTACACTAGAAGAACAGTATTTGGTATCTGCGCTCTGCTGAAG
CCAGTTACCTTCGGAAAAAGAGTTGGTAGCTCTTGATCCGGCAAACAAACCACCGCTGGTAGCGGTGGTT
TTTTTGTTTGCAAGCAGCAGATTACGCGCAGAAAAAAAGGATCTCAAGAAGATCCTTTGATCTTTTCTAC
GGGGTCTGACGCTCAGTGGAACGAAAACTCACGTTAAGGGATTTTGGTCATGAGATTATCAAAAAGGATC
TTCACCTAGATCCTTTTAAATTAAAAATGAAGTTTTAAATCAATCTAAAGTATATATGAGTAAACTTGGT
CTGACAGTTACCAATGCTTAATCAGTGAGGCACCTATCTCAGCGATCTGTCTATTTCGTTCATCCATAGT
TGCCTGACTCCCCGTCGTGTAGATAACTACGATACGGGAGGGCTTACCATCTGGCCCCAGTGCTGCAATG
ATACCGCGAGACCCACGCTCACCGGCTCCAGATTTATCAGCAATAAACCAGCCAGCCGGAAGGGCCGAGC
GCAGAAGTGGTCCTGCAACTTTATCCGCCTCCATCCAGTCTATTAATTGTTGCCGGGAAGCTAGAGTAAG
TAGTTCGCCAGTTAATAGTTTGCGCAACGTTGTTGCCATTGCTACAGGCATCGTGGTGTCACGCTCGTCG
TTTGGTATGGCTTCATTCAGCTCCGGTTCCCAACGATCAAGGCGAGTTACATGATCCCCCATGTTGTGCA
AAAAAGCGGTTAGCTCCTTCGGTCCTCCGATCGTTGTCAGAAGTAAGTTGGCCGCAGTGTTATCACTCAT
GGTTATGGCAGCACTGCATAATTCTCTTACTGTCATGCCATCCGTAAGATGCTTTTCTGTGACTGGTGAG
TACTCAACCAAGTCATTCTGAGAATAGTGTATGCGGCGACCGAGTTGCTCTTGCCCGGCGTCAATACGGG
ATAATACCGCGCCACATAGCAGAACTTTAAAAGTGCTCATCATTGGAAAACGTTCTTCGGGGCGAAAACT
CTCAAGGATCTTACCGCTGTTGAGATCCAGTTCGATGTAACCCACTCGTGCACCCAACTGATCTTCAGCA
TCTTTTACTTTCACCAGCGTTTCTGGGTGAGCAAAAACAGGAAGGCAAAATGCCGCAAAAAAGGGAATAA
GGGCGACACGGAAATGTTGAATACTCATACTCTTCCTTTTTCAATATTATTGAAGCATTTATCAGGGTTA
TTGTCTCATGAGCGGATACATATTTGAATGTATTTAGAAAAATAAACAAATAGGGGTTCCGCGCACATTT
CCCCGAAAAGTGCCACCTGACGTCGACGGATCGGGAGATCTCCCGATCCCCTATGGTGCACTCTCAGTAC
AATCTGCTCTGATGCCGCATAGTTAAGCCAGTATCTGCTCCCTGCTTGTGTGTTGGAGGTCGCTGAGTAG
TGCGCGAGCAAAATTTAAGCTACAACAAGGCAAGGCTTGACCGACAATTGCATGAAGAATCTGCTTAGGG
TTAGGCGTTTTGCGCTGCTTCGCGATGTACGGGCCAGATATA
